>Addgene plasmid #30224 | pET-3c-rhVTN-C | depositor full sequence | sequence record 13882 | Author sequence
TTCTCATGTTTGACAGCTTATCATCGATAAGCTTTAATGCGGTAGTTTATCACAGTTAAATTGCTAACGC
AGTCAGGCACCGTGTATGAAATCTAACAATGCGCTCATCGTCATCCTCGGCACCGTCACCCTGGATGCTG
TAGGCATAGGCTTGGTTATGCCGGTACTGCCGGGCCTCTTGCGGGATATCGTCCATTCCGACAGCATCGC
CAGTCACTATGGCGTGCTGCTAGCGCTATATGCGTTGATGCAATTTCTATGCGCACCCGTTCTCGGAGCA
CTGTCCGACCGCTTTGGCCGCCGCCCAGTCCTGCTCGCTTCGCTACTTGGAGCCACTATCGACTACGCGA
TCATGGCGACCACACCCGTCCTGTGGATATCCGGATATAGTTCCTCCTTTCAGCAAAAAACCCCTCAAGA
CCCGTTTAGAGGCCCCAAGGGGTTATGCTAGTTATTGCTCAGCGGTGGCAGCAGCCAACTCAGCTTCCTT
TCGGGCTTTGTTAGCAGCCGGATCCCTAGCGGGATGGCCGGCGGGAGTTCTGGTTGCGGCCACGGCTGTG
GCCTCGTTGTGAACGGTAGCCTTTGCGGTTGCGATGCCTAAACCTTTGTTTCTTGGCCAAGGAGGGGCGG
GGTGCCATGCCTGAGATGTAGATGCGGCCAGCCATGGCTGCGTCCACTTGCCCTGGCACACCGTGCCAGT
CCCGGCTAATGAACTGGGGCTGTCTGGTACCAGCAGAGGTTCTGCCCCAGAAGAGAAGCTCGAAGATGTC
CTCCCAGCTGTCCCGCTGCATCATGGCAAAGTGTTCAAACACAGCCGACAGGGAGCTGCCTTCACACTCC
TCCTGACTGGGCTGGTGCTGGAACTGGTACTCCCAGTACTGTTTCCCCTTGAAGAAGTAGACCCGCTCCC
GGCCACTGTAGCTATGGGCAGGGAGGGCCAAGGCTGCATCCACGTTGTCCGGGATGCCATCGAAGCCGTC
AGAGATATTTCGGGGGTAATCAGGGTCCAGGACACCATCCTCAAAGCGCCAGTACTGACTACCCTTGAAG
AGGTAGGTCTTCCCCTGACAGTTGATGCGGGTGAAGGCGGCATCGATGGGGCCCTCGATGCCCCAGACAT
CTCGGATGAGCTTGGGGTACCCAGGCCTCACTGCCTTTTCGTCCAGTTCATAGCAGTACTGCCCTCGGAA
GGCAAAGAGGGAACCGTTCTTGAGGTCGGTGAAGGCGTCGAAGGGCTTCCCACTGCACAGCTCCTCCTCT
GCTGGGGGCTGAGGTCTCCCTGGATGAAGGGTCTCAGGCCTTGAGTCTATCCCCTCAGGCTTAGAGGCGC
CCACCTCAGGCGCAGGGGCCTCTTCCTCAGGTTTCAGAACAGGTGTCTGCTCAGGATTCCCTTTGGACTG
GGCCTGGAGGTCAGAGGTCAGGGAGGGGCCCCCCACCTGTTCATGGACAGTGGCATTGTTTTTCTCCTCG
CCATCGTCATAGACCGTGTACTCATCCTCCGGCATAGTGAACACATCCCCGCGAGTCACTTGGGGCTTGC
ACTCAGCCGTATAGTCTGTGCAGCAGCTCTGGTAGTAAGAGCAGAGCTCGTCACACTGGCACTTCTTGTC
CACGTTGAAGCCCTCAGTGCAGCGGCCCTTGCATGACTCTTGGTCCATATGTATATCTCCTTCTTAAAGT
TAAACAAAATTATTTCTAGAGGGAAACCGTTGTGGTCTCCCTATAGTGAGTCGTATTAATTTCGCGGGAT
CGAGATCTCGATCCTCTACGCCGGACGCATCGTGGCCGGCATCACCGGCGCCACAGGTGCGGTTGCTGGC
GCCTATATCGCCGACATCACCGATGGGGAAGATCGGGCTCGCCACTTCGGGCTCATGAGCGCTTGTTTCG
GCGTGGGTATGGTGGCAGGCCCCGTGGCCGGGGGACTGTTGGGCGCCATCTCCTTGCATGCACCATTCCT
TGCGGCGGCGGTGCTCAACGGCCTCAACCTACTACTGGGCTGCTTCCTAATGCAGGAGTCGCATAAGGGA
GAGCGTCGACCGATGCCCTTGAGAGCCTTCAACCCAGTCAGCTCCTTCCGGTGGGCGCGGGGCATGACTA
TCGTCGCCGCACTTATGACTGTCTTCTTTATCATGCAACTCGTAGGACAGGTGCCGGCAGCGCTCTGGGT
CATTTTCGGCGAGGACCGCTTTCGCTGGAGCGCGACGATGATCGGCCTGTCGCTTGCGGTATTCGGAATC
TTGCACGCCCTCGCTCAAGCCTTCGTCACTGGTCCCGCCACCAAACGTTTCGGCGAGAAGCAGGCCATTA
TCGCCGGCATGGCGGCCGACGCGCTGGGCTACGTCTTGCTGGCGTTCGCGACGCGAGGCTGGATGGCCTT
CCCCATTATGATTCTTCTCGCTTCCGGCGGCATCGGGATGCCCGCGTTGCAGGCCATGCTGTCCAGGCAG
GTAGATGACGACCATCAGGGACAGCTTCAAGGATCGCTCGCGGCTCTTACCAGCCTAACTTCGATCACTG
GACCGCTGATCGTCACGGCGATTTATGCCGCCTCGGCGAGCACATGGAACGGGTTGGCATGGATTGTAGG
CGCCGCCCTATACCTTGTCTGCCTCCCCGCGTTGCGTCGCGGTGCATGGAGCCGGGCCACCTCGACCTGA
ATGGAAGCCGGCGGCACCTCGCTAACGGATTCACCACTCCAAGAATTGGAGCCAATCAATTCTTGCGGAG
AACTGTGAATGCGCAAACCAACCCTTGGCAGAACATATCCATCGCGTCCGCCATCTCCAGCAGCCGCACG
CGGCGCATCTCGGGCAGCGTTGGGTCCTGGCCACGGGTGCGCATGATCGTGCTCCTGTCGTTGAGGACCC
GGCTAGGCTGGCGGGGTTGCCTTACTGGTTAGCAGAATGAATCACCGATACGCGAGCGAACGTGAAGCGA
CTGCTGCTGCAAAACGTCTGCGACCTGAGCAACAACATGAATGGTCTTCGGTTTCCGTGTTTCGTAAAGT
CTGGAAACGCGGAAGTCAGCGCCCTGCACCATTATGTTCCGGATCTGCATCGCAGGATGCTGCTGGCTAC
CCTGTGGAACACCTACATCTGTATTAACGAAGCGCTGGCATTGACCCTGAGTGATTTTTCTCTGGTCCCG
CCGCATCCATACCGCCAGTTGTTTACCCTCACAACGTTCCAGTAACCGGGCATGTTCATCATCAGTAACC
CGTATCGTGAGCATCCTCTCTCGTTTCATCGGTATCATTACCCCCATGAACAGAAATCCCCCTTACACGG
AGGCATCAGTGACCAAACAGGAAAAAACCGCCCTTAACATGGCCCGCTTTATCAGAAGCCAGACATTAAC
GCTTCTGGAGAAACTCAACGAGCTGGACGCGGATGAACAGGCAGACATCTGTGAATCGCTTCACGACCAC
GCTGATGAGCTTTACCGCAGCTGCCTCGCGCGTTTCGGTGATGACGGTGAAAACCTCTGACACATGCAGC
TCCCGGAGACGGTCACAGCTTGTCTGTAAGCGGATGCCGGGAGCAGACAAGCCCGTCAGGGCGCGTCAGC
GGGTGTTGGCGGGTGTCGGGGCGCAGCCATGACCCAGTCACGTAGCGATAGCGGAGTGTATACTGGCTTA
ACTATGCGGCATCAGAGCAGATTGTACTGAGAGTGCACCATATATGCGGTGTGAAATACCGCACAGATGC
GTAAGGAGAAAATACCGCATCAGGCGCTCTTCCGCTTCCTCGCTCACTGACTCGCTGCGCTCGGTCGTTC
GGCTGCGGCGAGCGGTATCAGCTCACTCAAAGGCGGTAATACGGTTATCCACAGAATCAGGGGATAACGC
AGGAAAGAACATGTGAGCAAAAGGCCAGCAAAAGGCCAGGAACCGTAAAAAGGCCGCGTTGCTGGCGTTT
TTCCATAGGCTCCGCCCCCCTGACGAGCATCACAAAAATCGACGCTCAAGTCAGAGGTGGCGAAACCCGA
CAGGACTATAAAGATACCAGGCGTTTCCCCCTGGAAGCTCCCTCGTGCGCTCTCCTGTTCCGACCCTGCC
GCTTACCGGATACCTGTCCGCCTTTCTCCCTTCGGGAAGCGTGGCGCTTTCTCATAGCTCACGCTGTAGG
TATCTCAGTTCGGTGTAGGTCGTTCGCTCCAAGCTGGGCTGTGTGCACGAACCCCCCGTTCAGCCCGACC
GCTGCGCCTTATCCGGTAACTATCGTCTTGAGTCCAACCCGGTAAGACACGACTTATCGCCACTGGCAGC
AGCCACTGGTAACAGGATTAGCAGAGCGAGGTATGTAGGCGGTGCTACAGAGTTCTTGAAGTGGTGGCCT
AACTACGGCTACACTAGAAGGACAGTATTTGGTATCTGCGCTCTGCTGAAGCCAGTTACCTTCGGAAAAA
GAGTTGGTAGCTCTTGATCCGGCAAACAAACCACCGCTGGTAGCGGTGGTTTTTTTGTTTGCAAGCAGCA
GATTACGCGCAGAAAAAAAGGATCTCAAGAAGATCCTTTGATCTTTTCTACGGGGTCTGACGCTCAGTGG
AACGAAAACTCACGTTAAGGGATTTTGGTCATGAGATTATCAAAAAGGATCTTCACCTAGATCCTTTTAA
ATTAAAAATGAAGTTTTAAATCAATCTAAAGTATATATGAGTAAACTTGGTCTGACAGTTACCAATGCTT
AATCAGTGAGGCACCTATCTCAGCGATCTGTCTATTTCGTTCATCCATAGTTGCCTGACTCCCCGTCGTG
TAGATAACTACGATACGGGAGGGCTTACCATCTGGCCCCAGTGCTGCAATGATACCGCGAGACCCACGCT
CACCGGCTCCAGATTTATCAGCAATAAACCAGCCAGCCGGAAGGGCCGAGCGCAGAAGTGGTCCTGCAAC
TTTATCCGCCTCCATCCAGTCTATTAATTGTTGCCGGGAAGCTAGAGTAAGTAGTTCGCCAGTTAATAGT
TTGCGCAACGTTGTTGCCATTGCTGCAGGCATCGTGGTGTCACGCTCGTCGTTTGGTATGGCTTCATTCA
GCTCCGGTTCCCAACGATCAAGGCGAGTTACATGATCCCCCATGTTGTGCAAAAAAGCGGTTAGCTCCTT
CGGTCCTCCGATCGTTGTCAGAAGTAAGTTGGCCGCAGTGTTATCACTCATGGTTATGGCAGCACTGCAT
AATTCTCTTACTGTCATGCCATCCGTAAGATGCTTTTCTGTGACTGGTGAGTACTCAACCAAGTCATTCT
GAGAATAGTGTATGCGGCGACCGAGTTGCTCTTGCCCGGCGTCAACACGGGATAATACCGCGCCACATAG
CAGAACTTTAAAAGTGCTCATCATTGGAAAACGTTCTTCGGGGCGAAAACTCTCAAGGATCTTACCGCTG
TTGAGATCCAGTTCGATGTAACCCACTCGTGCACCCAACTGATCTTCAGCATCTTTTACTTTCACCAGCG
TTTCTGGGTGAGCAAAAACAGGAAGGCAAAATGCCGCAAAAAAGGGAATAAGGGCGACACGGAAATGTTG
AATACTCATACTCTTCCTTTTTCAATATTATTGAAGCATTTATCAGGGTTATTGTCTCATGAGCGGATAC
ATATTTGAATGTATTTAGAAAAATAAACAAATAGGGGTTCCGCGCACATTTCCCCGAAAAGTGCCACCTG
ACGTCTAAGAAACCATTATTATCATGACATTAACCTATAAAAATAGGCGTATCACGAGGCCCTTTCGTCT
TCAAGAA
Features (pLannotate 1.2.2; 14 found; start..end, strand, type, name):
     10..38      +  promoter       tet promoter: E. coli promoter for tetracycline efflux protein gene
     86..378     +  CDS            TcR (fragment): tetracycline efflux protein; tet; confers resistance to tetracycline
    404..451     -  terminator     T7 terminator: transcription terminator for bacteriophage T7 RNA polymerase
    459..508     -  CDS            SET1 (fragment): solubility-enhancement tag derived from T7 phage gene 10B
    519..1655    -  CDS            VTN (fragment): VTNC_HUMAN - Experimental evidence at protein level: Swiss-Prot protein existence level 1. Somatomedin-B is a growth hormone-dependent serum factor with protease-inhibiting activity. From Homo sapiens (Human).
   1666..1688    -  RBS            RBS: efficient ribosome binding site from bacteriophage T7 gene 10 (Olins and Rangwala, 1989)
   1720..1738    -  promoter       T7 promoter: promoter for bacteriophage T7 RNA polymerase
   1760..2660    +  CDS            TcR (fragment): tetracycline efflux protein; tet; confers resistance to tetracycline
   2902..3282    -  CDS            YPB1_ECOLX: Protein predicted: Swiss-Prot protein existence level 4. From Escherichia coli.
   3299..3490    +  CDS            rop: Rop protein, which maintains plasmids at low copy number; rop
   3592..3734    +  misc_feature   bom: basis of mobility region from pBR322
   3920..4508    -  rep_origin     ori: high-copy-number ColE1/pMB1/pBR322/pUC origin of replication
   4679..5539    -  CDS            AmpR: β-lactamase; bla; confers resistance to ampicillin, carbenicillin, and related antibiotics
   5540..5644    -  promoter       AmpR promoter: bla
