[The description below was written by a language model from this plasmid's Addgene catalogue record and pLannotate feature annotations shown in this document.]
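Description:
pET-3c-rhVTN-C is a bacterial expression plasmid built on the Novagen pET-3c backbone for producing a truncated form of recombinant human vitronectin (VTN) in E. coli. The backbone is pBR322-derived: it carries a ColE1/pMB1-type origin together with the rop gene and the bom mobilisation region, consistent with the low copy number listed in the record, and it is selected with ampicillin through the bla (AmpR) gene and its own promoter. The tetracycline resistance gene appears only as two fragments flanking the expression cassette, which reflects the insertion of the T7 cassette into the tet region in pET vectors, so it is not expected to be a functional marker.

The expression cassette consists of a T7 promoter, the efficient ribosome binding site from phage T7 gene 10, the VTN coding sequence of about 1.1 kb, and a T7 terminator, so transcription depends on a host that supplies T7 RNA polymerase. The insert was cloned between the NdeI and BamHI sites. It lacks amino acids 1-19, the native signal peptide that is removed from mature vitronectin in mammalian cells, and also carries a deletion of residues 399-478 at the C-terminus, giving the "VTN-C" variant. A short gene 10-derived fragment is annotated just downstream of the insert; the record does not indicate whether it is translated, and no purification tag is annotated.

The associated publication concerns chemically defined conditions for deriving and culturing human induced pluripotent stem cells. This suggests the construct is one of a set of four vitronectin variants made to test recombinant protein as a defined culture surface, although the record does not state this directly.
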