Addgene plasmid #30224: pET-3c-rhVTN-C
Depositing lab: James Thomson. Depositing organization: University of Wisconsin, Madison. Publication: Chemically defined conditions for human iPSC derivation and culture. Chen G, Gulbranson DR, Hou Z, Bolin JM, Ruotti V, Probasco MD, Smuga-Otto K, Howden SE, Diol NR, Propson NE, Wagner R, Lee GO, Antosiewicz-Bourget J, Teng JM, Thomson JA. Nat Methods. 2011 May;8(5):424-9. doi: 10.1038/nmeth.1593. Epub 2011 Apr 10. PubMed 21478862.
Backbone
  Vector backbone: pET-3c
  Backbone manufacturer: Novagen
  Backbone size w/o insert (bp): 4607
  Vector type: Bacterial Expression
Growth in bacteria
  Bacterial resistance: Ampicillin, 100 μg/mL
  Growth temperature: 37°C
  Growth strain: DH5alpha
  Growth instructions: DH5a in LB media
  Copy number: Low Copy
Gene/Insert
  Gene/Insert name: rhVitronectin with C terminus cleavage (alt names: VTN-C; VTN; rhVTN-C)
  Species: H. sapiens (human)
  Insert size (bp): 1140
  Mutation: deleted amino acids: 399-478
  Entrez Gene: VTN (a.k.a. V75, VN, VNT)
  Cloning method: Restriction Enzyme; 5′ cloning site BamHI (not destroyed); 3′ cloning site NdeI (not destroyed)
  Sequencing primers: 5′ T7; 3′ T7
Resource information
  A portion of this plasmid was derived from a plasmid made by: Origene
Terms and licenses: Academic/Nonprofit Terms; Industry Terms: Not Available to Industry
Depositor comments: Note that the first 19 amino acids are the signal peptide for VTN, which is cleaved off on the mature protein during normally protein synthesis in mammalian cells. That means wild type mature VTN starts from aa20. None of the four constructs from this paper have amino acids 1-19.
How to cite: pET-3c-rhVTN-C was a gift from James Thomson (Addgene plasmid # 30224 ; http://n2t.net/addgene:30224 ; RRID:Addgene_30224)
