>Addgene plasmid #30224 | pET-3c-rhVTN-C | addgene partial sequence | sequence record 35387 | 30224 with T7-term
CTTTGTTAGCAGCCGGATCCCTAGCGGGATGGCCGGCGGGAGTTCTGGTTGCGGCCACGGCTGTGGCCTC
GTTGTGAACGGTAGCCTTTGCGGTTGCGATGCCTAAACCTTTGTTTCTTGGCCAAGGAGGGGCGGGGTGC
CATGCCTGAGATGTAGATGCGGCCAGCCATGGCTGCGTCCACTTGCCCTGGCACACCGTGCCAGTCCCGG
CTAATGAACTGGGGCTGTCTGGTACCAGCAGAGGTTCTGCCCCAGAAGAGAAGCTCGAAGATGTCCTCCC
AGCTGTCCCGCTGCATCATGGCAAAGTGTTCAAACACAGCCGACAGGGAGCTGCCTTCACACTCCTCCTG
ACTGGGCTGGTGCTGGAACTGGTACTCCCAGTACTGTTTCCCCTTGAAGAAGTAGACCCGCTCCCGGCCA
CTGTAGCTATGGGCAGGGAGGGCCAAGGCTGCATCCACGTTGTCCGGGATGCCATCGAAGCCGTCAGAGA
TATTTCGGGGGTAATCAGGGTCCAGGACACCATCCTCAAAGCGCCAGTACTGACTACCCTTGAAGAGGTA
GGTCTTCCCCTGACAGTTGATGCGGGTGAAGGCGGCATCGATGGGGCCCTCGATGCCCCAGACATCTCGG
ATGAGCTTGGGGTACCCAGGCCTCACTGCCTTTTCGTCCAGTTCATAGCAGTACTGCCCTCGGAAGGCAA
AGAGGGAACCGTT
